>Addgene plasmid #124252 | pJV128 | addgene full sequence | sequence record 242223 | Addgene NGS Result
CGAAGAGCGACTACTGGCATGCTGGGCCTCATGGGCCTTCCGCTCACTGCCCGCTTTCCAGTCGGGAAAC
CTGTCGTGCCAGCTGCATTAACATGGTCATAGCTGTTTCCTTGCGTATTGGGCGCTCTCCGCTTCCTCGC
TCACTGACTCGCTGCGCTCGGTCGTTCGGGTAAAGCCTGGGGTGCCTAATGAGCAAAAGGCCAGCAAAAG
GCCAGGAACCGTAAAAAGGCCGCGTTGCTGGCGTTTTTCCATAGGCTCCGCCCCCCTGACGAGCATCACA
AAAATCGACGCTCAAGTCAGAGGTGGCGAAACCCGACAGGACTATAAAGATACCAGGCGTTTCCCCCTGG
AAGCTCCCTCGTGCGCTCTCCTGTTCCGACCCTGCCGCTTACCGGATACCTGTCCGCCTTTCTCCCTTCG
GGAAGCGTGGCGCTTTCTCATAGCTCACGCTGTAGGTATCTCAGTTCGGTGTAGGTCGTTCGCTCCAAGC
TGGGCTGTGTGCACGAACCCCCCGTTCAGCCCGACCGCTGCGCCTTATCCGGTAACTATCGTCTTGAGTC
CAACCCGGTAAGACACGACTTATCGCCACTGGCAGCAGCCACTGGTAACAGGATTAGCAGAGCGAGGTAT
GTAGGCGGTGCTACAGAGTTCTTGAAGTGGTGGCCTAACTACGGCTACACTAGAAGAACAGTATTTGGTA
TCTGCGCTCTGCTGAAGCCAGTTACCTTCGGAAAAAGAGTTGGTAGCTCTTGATCCGGCAAACAAACCAC
CGCTGGTAGCGGTGGTTTTTTTGTTTGCAAGCAGCAGATTACGCGCAGAAAAAAAGGATCTCAAGAAGAT
CCTTTGATCTTTTCTACGGGGTCTGACGCTCAGTGGAACGAAAACTCACGTTAAGGGATTTTGGTCATGA
GATTATCAAAAAGGATCTTCACCTAGATCCTTTTAAATTAAAAATGAAGTTTTAAATCAATCTAAAGTAT
ATATGAGTAAACTTGGTCTGACAGTTACCAATGCTTAATCAGTGAGGCACCTATCTCAGCGATCTGTCTA
TTTCGTTCATCCATAGTTGCCTGACTCCCCGTCGTGTAGATAACTACGATACGGGAGGGCTTACCATCTG
GCCCCAGTGCTGCAATGATACCGCGAGAACCACGCTCACCGGCTCCAGATTTATCAGCAATAAACCAGCC
AGCCGGAAGGGCCGAGCGCAGAAGTGGTCCTGCAACTTTATCCGCCTCCATCCAGTCTATTAATTGTTGC
CGGGAAGCTAGAGTAAGTAGTTCGCCAGTTAATAGTTTGCGCAACGTTGTTGCCATTGCTACAGGCATCG
TGGTGTCACGCTCGTCGTTTGGTATGGCTTCATTCAGCTCCGGTTCCCAACGATCAAGGCGAGTTACATG
ATCCCCCATGTTGTGCAAAAAAGCGGTTAGCTCCTTCGGTCCTCCGATCGTTGTCAGAAGTAAGTTGGCC
GCAGTGTTATCACTCATGGTTATGGCAGCACTGCATAATTCTCTTACTGTCATGCCATCCGTAAGATGCT
TTTCTGTGACTGGTGAGTACTCAACCAAGTCATTCTGAGAATAGTGTATGCGGCGACCGAGTTGCTCTTG
CCCGGCGTCAATACGGGATAATACCGCGCCACATAGCAGAACTTTAAAAGTGCTCATCATTGGAAAACGT
TCTTCGGGGCGAAAACTCTCAAGGATCTTACCGCTGTTGAGATCCAGTTCGATGTAACCCACTCGTGCAC
CCAACTGATCTTCAGCATCTTTTACTTTCACCAGCGTTTCTGGGTGAGCAAAAACAGGAAGGCAAAATGC
CGCAAAAAAGGGAATAAGGGCGACACGGAAATGTTGAATACTCATACTCTTCCTTTTTCAATATTATTGA
AGCATTTATCAGGGTTATTGTCTCATGAGCGGATACATATTTGAATGTATTTAGAAAAATAAACAAATAG
GGGTTCCGCGCACATTTCCCCGAAAAGTGCCACCTAAATTGTAAGCGTTAATATTTTGTTAAAATTCGCG
TTAAATTTTTGTTAAATCAGCTCATTTTTTAACCAATAGGCCGAAATCGGCAAAATCCCTTATAAATCAA
AAGAATAGACCGAGATAGGGTTGAGTGGCCGCTACAGGGCGCTCCCATTCGCCATTCAGGCTGCGCAACT
GTTGGGAAGGGCGTTTCGGTGCGGGCCTCTTCGCTATTACGCCAGCTGGCGAAAGGGGGATGTGCTGCAA
GGCGATTAAGTTGGGTAACGCCAGGGTTTTCCCAGTCACGACGTTGTAAAACGACGGCCAGTGAGCGCGA
CGATTGGCGGAAGGCCGTCAAGGCCGCATTAATACGACTCACTATAGGGTTTTCCACCATGCGCGTAACG
GCACCCCGGACACTGCTTCTCCTTTTGTGGGGAGCGGTCGCTCTGACCGAGACTTGGGCCGGATCCATGA
CAGAATATAAGCTGGTGGTCGTCGGTGCAGGAGGTGTCGGTAAGTCTGCCCTCACGATCCAGTTGATCCA
GACCGGTATTGTAGGCATCGTGGCAGGCTTGGCTGTTCTGGCCGTTGTCGTTATCGGCGCAGTTGTGGCC
GCCGTCATGTGCCGGCGGAAATCCTCCGGCGGCAAAGGCGGTTCTTACTCCCAGGCTGCTTGTTCAGATT
CTGCCCAGGGGAGTGACGTTTCCTTGACCGCTTAAGCTCGCTTTCTTGCTGTCCAATTTCTATTAAAGGT
TCCTTTGTTCCCTAAGTCCAACTACTAAACTGGGGGATATTATGAAGGGCCTTGAGCATCTGGATTCTGC
CTAATAAAAAACATTTATTTTCATTGCTGCTCTAGATAAAAAAAAAAAAAAAAAAAAAAAAAAAAAAAAA
AAAA
Features (pLannotate 1.2.2; 12 found; start..end, strand, type, name):
     44..91      -  CDS            lacI (fragment): lac repressor; lacI; The lac repressor binds to the lac operator to inhibit transcription in E. coli. This inhibition can be relieved by adding lactose or isopropyl-β-D-thiogalactopyranoside (IPTG).
    128..168     -  rep_origin     RSF ori (fragment): Plasmids containing the RSF 1030 origin of replication can be propagated in E. coli cells that contain additional plasmids with compatible origins.
    246..834     -  rep_origin     ori: high-copy-number ColE1/pMB1/pBR322/pUC origin of replication
   1005..1865    -  CDS            AmpR: β-lactamase; bla; confers resistance to ampicillin, carbenicillin, and related antibiotics
   1866..1970    -  promoter       AmpR promoter: bla
   1996..2127    -  rep_origin     M13 ori (fragment): M13 bacteriophage origin of replication; arrow indicates direction of (+) strand synthesis
   2148..2304    -  CDS            lacZα (fragment): LacZα fragment of β-galactosidase; lacZ fragment
   2340..2358    +  promoter       T7 promoter: promoter for bacteriophage T7 RNA polymerase
   2369..2446    +  CDS            HLA-G (fragment): HLAG_HUMAN - Also known as HLA-6.0, HLAG. Experimental evidence at protein level: Swiss-Prot protein existence level 1. [Isoform 7]: Likely does not bind B2M and presents peptides. From Homo sapiens (Human).
   2447..2533    +  CDS            KRAS (fragment): RASK_MELGA - Experimental evidence at protein level: Swiss-Prot protein existence level 1. Ras proteins bind GDP/GTP and possess intrinsic GTPase activity. Plays an important role in the regulation of cell proliferation. May play a role in promoting oncogenic events by inducing transcriptional silencing of tumor suppressor genes (TSGs). From Meleagris gallopavo (Wild turkey).
   2528..2692    +  CDS            HLA-B (fragment): HLAB_HUMAN - Also known as HLAB. Experimental evidence at protein level: Swiss-Prot protein existence level 1. Allele B*67:01: Displays peptides sharing a common signature motif, namely a Pro residue at position 2 and Leu anchor residue at the C-terminus. From Homo sapiens (Human).
   2696..2827    +  polyA_signal   β-globin poly(A) (fragment): human β-globin polyadenylation signal
