[The description below was written by a language model from this plasmid's Addgene catalogue record and pLannotate feature annotations shown in this document.]
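Description:
pJV128 is a small (about 2.9 kb) bacterial plasmid built on the pSK485 backbone that serves as a template for in vitro transcription rather than as an expression vector in its own right. It is propagated in E. coli through a high-copy ColE1/pUC-type origin and selected with ampicillin via the β-lactamase gene and its native promoter. The annotation also picks up short remnants of lacI, an RSF origin, an M13 origin and lacZα. These are fragments left over from the cloning backbone and are not expected to be functional parts of the design.

The payload is a minigene placed directly downstream of a bacteriophage T7 promoter. In the feature table it reads as a short N-terminal class I MHC-derived segment (matched to HLA-G, most likely the signal peptide region), followed by a roughly 87-nt stretch of KRAS, and then a C-terminal class I MHC fragment (matched to HLA-B). According to the record, the class I MHC sequence provides an endosomal targeting sequence. The KRAS hit is assigned to the turkey orthologue by the annotation software, but the record gives the insert as human wild-type KRAS, and the short conserved fragment probably explains that match. A fragment of the human β-globin polyadenylation region follows the coding sequence, presumably as a 3′ untranslated element. The plasmid is linearized with SapI downstream of the cassette to define the end of the run-off T7 transcript.

Routing the encoded peptide to the endosomal compartment favours its loading onto class II MHC. This fits the associated study of CD4+ T cell recognition of lung cancer neoantigens, including oncogenic KRAS mutations. In that setting, this wild-type construct would plausibly act as the comparator for mutant KRAS versions, although the record does not say so explicitly.
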