Addgene plasmid #124252: pJV128
Purpose: In vitro transcription plasmid for T7 transcription of KRAS WT sequence targeted to the endosome. Linearize with SapI.
Depositing lab: Stanley Riddell. Depositing organization: Fred Hutchinson Cancer Center. Publication: Endogenous CD4(+) T Cells Recognize Neoantigens in Lung Cancer Patients, Including Recurrent Oncogenic KRAS and ERBB2 (Her2) Driver Mutations. Veatch JR, Jesernig BL, Kargl J, Fitzgibbon M, Lee SM, Baik C, Martins R, Houghton AM, Riddell SR. Cancer Immunol Res. 2019 Jun;7(6):910-922. doi: 10.1158/2326-6066.CIR-18-0402. Epub 2019 May 1. PubMed 31043415.
Backbone
  Vector backbone: pSK485
  Vector type: in vitro transcription template
Growth in bacteria
  Bacterial resistance: Ampicillin, 100 μg/mL
  Growth temperature: 37°C
  Growth strain: DH5alpha
  Copy number: Unknown
Gene/Insert
  Gene/Insert name: Minigene containing KRAS sequences fused to endosomal targeting sequence of class I MHC
  Species: H. sapiens (human)
  Promoter: T7
  Cloning method: Gibson Cloning
  Sequencing primers: 5′ tgtaaaacgacggccagt
Terms and licenses: Academic/Nonprofit Terms; Industry Terms: Not Available to Industry
How to cite: pJV128 was a gift from Stanley Riddell (Addgene plasmid # 124252 ; http://n2t.net/addgene:124252 ; RRID:Addgene_124252)
